>Addgene plasmid #55876 | mRuby-PCNA-19-NLS-4 | depositor partial sequence | sequence record 86782 | insert sequence
TCAGAATCCGCTAGCCACCATGGCTTCGTGGGGCTCCCCGAAGAAGAAGCGCAAAGTACTGGTACCGGTC
GCCACCATGAACAGCCTGATCAAAGAAAACATGCGGATGAAGGTGGTGCTGGAAGGCAGCGTGAACGGCC
ACCAGTTCAAGTGCACCGGCGAGGGCGAGGGCAACCCCTACATGGGCACCCAGACCATGCGGATCAAAGT
GATCGAGGGCGGACCTCTGCCCTTCGCCTTCGACATCCTGGCCACATCCTTCATGTACGGCAGCCGGACC
TTCATCAAGTACCCCAAGGGCATCCCCGATTTCTTCAAGCAGAGCTTCCCCGAGGGCTTCACCTGGGAGA
GAGTGACCAGATACGAGGACGGCGGCGTGATCACCGTGATGCAGGACACCAGCCTGGAAGATGGCTGCCT
GGTGTACCATGCCCAGGTCAGGGGCGTGAATTTTCCCAGCAACGGCGCCGTGATGCAGAAGAAAACCAAG
GGCTGGGAGCCCAACACCGAGATGATGTACCCCGCTGACGGCGGACTGAGAGGCTACACCCACATGGCCC
TGAAGGTGGACGGCGGAGGGCACCTGAGCTGCAGCTTCGTGACCACCTACCGATCCAAGAAAACCGTGGG
CAACATCAAGATGCCCGGCATCCACGCCGTGGACCACCGGCTGGAAAGGCTGGAAGAGTCCGACAACGAG
ATGTTCGTGGTGCAGCGGGAGCACGCCGTGGCCAAGTTCGCCGGCCTGGGCGGAGGGTCCGGAGAAGGGC
AAGGGCAAGGGCAAGGGCCGGGCCGCGGCTACGCGTATCGATCCATGTTCGAGGCGCGCCTGGTCCAGGG
CTCCATCCTCAAGAAGGTGTTGGAGGCACTCAAGGACCTCATCAACGAGGCCTGCTGGGATATTAGCTCC
AGCGGTGTAAACCTGCAGAGCATGGACTCGTCCCACGTCTCTTTGGTGCAGCTCACCCTGCGGTCTGAGG
GCTTCGACACCTACCGCTGCGACCGCAACCTGGCCATGGGCGTGAACCTCACCAGTATGTCCAAAATACT
AAAATGCGCCGGCAATGAAGATATCATTACACTAAGGGCCGAAGATAACGCGGATACCTTGGCGCTAGTA
TTTGAAGCACCAAACCAGGAGAAAGTTTCAGACTATGAAATGAAGTTGATGGATTTAGATGTTGAACAAC
TTGGAATTCCAGAACAGGAGTACAGCTGTGTAGTAAAGATGCCTTCTGGTGAATTTGCACGTATATGCCG
AGATCTCAGCCATATTGGAGATGCTGTTGTAATTTCCTGTGCAAAAGACGGAGTGAAATTTTCTGCAAGT
GGAGAACTTGGAAATGGAAACATTAAATTGTCACAGACAAGTAATGTCGATAAAGAGGAGGAAGCTGTTA
CCATAGAGATGAATGAACCAGTTCAACTAACTTTTGCACTGAGGTACCTGAACTTCTTTACAAAAGCCAC
TCCACTCTCTTCAACGGTGACACTCAGTATGTCTGCAGATGTACCCCTTGTTGTAGAGTATAAAATTGCG
GATATGGGACACTTAAAATACTACTTGGCTCCCAAGATCGAGGATGAAGAAGGATCTTAGGGATCCACCG
GATCTAGATAACTGATCATAAATCAGGCCA
