>Addgene plasmid #55876 | mRuby-PCNA-19-NLS-4 | addgene partial sequence | sequence record 114477 | CMV-F 5'-CGCAAATGGGCGGTAGGCGTG-3'
CGTCAGAATCCGCTAGCCACCATGGATCCAAAAAAGAAGAGAAAGGTAGATCCAAAAAAGAAGAGAAAGG
TAGATCCAAAAAAGAAGAGAAAGGTACCGGTCGCCACCATGAACAGCCTGATCAAAGAAAACATGCGGAT
GAAGGTGGTGCTGGAAGGCAGCGTGAACGGCCACCAGTTCAAGTGCACCGGCGAGGGCGAGGGCAACCCC
TACATGGGCACCCAGACCATGCGGATCAAAGTGATCGAGGGCGGACCTCTGCCCTTCGCCTTCGACATCC
TGGCCACATCCTTCATGTACGGCAGCCGGACCTTCATCAAGTACCCCAAGGGCATCCCCGATTTCTTCAA
GCAGAGCTTCCCCGAGGGCTTCACCTGGGAGAGAGTGACCAGATACGAGGACGGCGGCGTGATCACCGTG
ATGCAGGACACCAGCCTGGAAGATGGCTGCCTGGTGTACCATGCCCAGGTCAGGGGCGTGAATTTTCCCA
GCAACGGCGCCGTGATGCAGAAGAAAACCAAGGGCTGGGAGCCCAACACCGAGATGATGTACCCCGCTGA
CGGCGGACTGAGAGGCTACACCCACATGGCCCTGAAGGTGGACGGCGGAGGGCACCTGAGCTGCAGCTTC
GTGACCACCTACCGATCCAAGAAAACCGTGGGCAACATCAAGATGCCCGGCATCCACGCCGTGGACCACC
GGCTGGAAAGGCTGGAAGAGTCCGACAACGAGATGTTCGTGGTGCAGCGGGAGCACGCCGTGGCCAAGTT
