>Addgene plasmid #55876 | mRuby-PCNA-19-NLS-4 | addgene partial sequence | sequence record 115202 | SV40pA-R 5'-GAAATTTGTGATGCTATTGC-3'
TTTATGTTTCAGGTTCAGGGGGAGGTGTGGGAGGTTTTTTAAAGCAAGTAAAACCTCTACAAATGTGGTA
TGGCTGATTATGATCAGTTATCTAGATCCGGTGGATCCCTAAGATCCTTCTTCATCCTCGATCTTGGGAG
CCAAGTAGTATTTTAAGTGTCCCATATCCGCAATTTTATACTCTACAACAAGGGGTACATCTGCAGACAT
ACTGAGTGTCACCGTTGAAGAGAGTGGAGTGGCTTTTGTAAAGAAGTTCAGGTACCTCAGTGCAAAAGTT
AGTTGAACTGGTTCATTCATCTCTATGGTAACAGCTTCCTCCTCTTTATCGACATTACTTGTCTGTGACA
ATTTAATGTTTCCATTTCCAAGTTCTCCACTTGCAGAAAATTTCACTCCGTCTTTTGCACAGGAAATTAC
AACAGCATCTCCAATATGGCTGAGATCTCGGCATATACGTGCAAATTCACCAGAAGGCATCTTTACTACA
CAGCTGTACTCCTGTTCTGGAATTCCAAGTTGTTCAACATCTAAATCCATCAACTTCATTTCATAGTCTG
AAACTTTCTCCTGGTTTGGTGCTTCAAATACTAGCGCCAAGGTATCCGCGTTATCTTCGGCCCTTAGTGT
AATGATATCTTCATTGCCGGCGCATTTTAGTATTTTGGACATACTGGTGAGGTTCACGCCCATGGCCAGG
TTGCGGTCGCAGCGGTAGGTGTCGAAGCCCTCAGACCGCAGGGTGAGCTGCACCAAAGAG
