[The description below was written by a language model from this plasmid's Addgene catalogue record.]
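Description:
mRuby-PCNA-19-NLS-4 is a mammalian expression plasmid that produces human PCNA (proliferating cell nuclear antigen) fused to the red fluorescent protein mRuby, for use as a nuclear localization marker in fluorescence imaging. It is built on an mRuby fluorescent-protein vector backbone of about 4.75 kb excluding the insert. The plasmid is maintained at high copy number in E. coli under kanamycin selection. In mammalian cells, a neomycin resistance marker allows G418 selection of stable transfectants. The record does not list the origin of replication or provide a feature map, so the exact arrangement of the backbone elements is not documented here.

Expression of the fusion is driven by the CMV promoter, a strong constitutive promoter in most mammalian cell lines. The listed 3′ sequencing primer suggests that an SV40 polyadenylation signal lies downstream. The insert corresponds to the human PCNA reference transcript and is combined with mRuby and a triple nuclear localization signal (3xNLS), recorded as an N-terminal element carried on the backbone. The NLS repeats promote import of the fusion into the nucleus, consistent with the stated nuclear localization. The "19" and "4" in the name may refer to linker lengths between the fused parts, but the record does not explain them, nor does it spell out the precise order of the domains.

mRuby is recorded with excitation at 558 nm and emission at 605 nm, so the construct gives a red signal. PCNA is the DNA polymerase sliding clamp and gathers at replication sites, so fluorescent PCNA fusions are commonly used to label nuclei and follow replication and S-phase progression in live cells. The record itself states only nuclear localization as the purpose.
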