Addgene plasmid #55876: mRuby-PCNA-19-NLS-4
Purpose: Localization: Nucleus, Excitation: 558, Emission: 605
Depositing lab: Michael Davidson.
Backbone
  Vector backbone: mRuby
  Backbone size w/o insert (bp): 4750
  Vector type: Mammalian Expression
  Selectable markers: Neomycin (select with G418)
Growth in bacteria
  Bacterial resistance: Kanamycin, 50 μg/mL
  Growth temperature: 37°C
  Growth strain: DH5alpha
  Copy number: High Copy
Gene/Insert
  Gene/Insert name: PCNA-19 NLS (alt name: NM_002592.2)
  Species: H. sapiens (human)
  Entrez Gene: PCNA (a.k.a. ATLD2)
  Promoter: CMV
  Tag / fusion protein: 3xNLS (N terminal on backbone); mRuby
  Cloning method: Unknown
  Sequencing primers: 5′ CMV-F; 3′ SV40pA-R
Terms and licenses: Academic/Nonprofit Terms; Industry Terms
Depositor comments: . Excitation = 558; Emission = 605
How to cite: mRuby-PCNA-19-NLS-4 was a gift from Michael Davidson (Addgene plasmid # 55876 ; http://n2t.net/addgene:55876 ; RRID:Addgene_55876)
